>Addgene plasmid #75737 | ULK1 gRNA (BRDN0001145850) | addgene full sequence | sequence record 184468 | Addgene Assembled Sequence
CCCGGGTGCAAAGATGGATAAAGTTTTAAACAGAGAGGAATCTTTGCAGCTAATGGACCTTCTAGGTCTT
GAAAGGAGTGGGAATTGGCTCCGGTGCCCGTCAGTGGGCAGAGCGCACATCGCCCACAGTCCCCGAGAAG
TTGGGGGGAGGGGTCGGCAATTGATCCGGTGCCTAGAGAAGGTGGCGCGGGGTAAACTGGGAAAGTGATG
TCGTGTACTGGCTCCGCCTTTTTCCCGAGGGTGGGGGAGAACCGTATATAAGTGCAGTAGTCGCCGTGAA
CGTTCTTTTTCGCAACGGGTTTGCCGCCAGAACACAGGTAAGTGCCGTGTGTGGTTCCCGCGGGCCTGGC
CTCTTTACGGGTTATGGCCCTTGCGTGCCTTGAATTACTTCCACCTGGCTGCAGTACGTGATTCTTGATC
CCGAGCTTCGGGTTGGAAGTGGGTGGGAGAGTTCGAGGCCTTGCGCTTAAGGAGCCCCTTCGCCTCGTGC
TTGAGTTGAGGCCTGGCCTGGGCGCTGGGGCCGCCGCGTGCGAATCTGGTGGCACCTTCGCGCCTGTCTC
GCTGCTTTCGATAAGTCTCTAGCCATTTAAAATTTTTGATGACCTGCTGCGACGCTTTTTTTCTGGCAAG
ATAGTCTTGTAAATGCGGGCCAAGATCTGCACACTGGTATTTCGGTTTTTGGGGCCGCGGGCGGCGACGG
GGCCCGTGCGTCCCAGCGCACATGTTCGGCGAGGCGGGGCCTGCGAGCGCGGCCACCGAGAATCGGACGG
GGGTAGTCTCAAGCTGGCCGGCCTGCTCTGGTGCCTGGCCTCGCGCCGCCGTGTATCGCCCCGCCCTGGG
CGGCAAGGCTGGCCCGGTCGGCACCAGTTGCGTGAGCGGAAAGATGGCCGCTTCCCGGCCCTGCTGCAGG
GAGCTCAAAATGGAGGACGCGGCGCTCGGGAGAGCGGGCGGGTGAGTCACCCACACAAAGGAAAAGGGCC
TTTCCGTCCTCAGCCGTCGCTTCATGTGACTCCACGGAGTACCGGGCGCCGTCCAGGCACCTCGATTAGT
TCTCGAGCTTTTGGAGTACGTCGTCTTTAGGTTGGGGGGAGGGGTTTTATGCGATGGAGTTTCCCCACAC
TGAGTGGGTGGAGACTGAAGTTAGGCCAGCTTGGCACTTGATGTAATTCTCCTTGGAATTTGCCCTTTTT
GAGTTTGGATCTTGGTTCATTCTCAAGCCTCAGACAGTGGTTCAAAGTTTTTTTCTTCCATTTCAGGTGT
CGTGACGTACGGCCACCATGACCGAGTACAAGCCCACGGTGCGCCTCGCCACCCGCGACGACGTCCCCAG
GGCCGTACGCACCCTCGCCGCCGCGTTCGCCGACTACCCCGCCACGCGCCACACCGTCGATCCGGACCGC
CACATCGAGCGGGTCACCGAGCTGCAAGAACTCTTCCTCACGCGCGTCGGGCTCGACATCGGCAAGGTGT
GGGTCGCGGACGACGGCGCCGCCGTGGCGGTCTGGACCACGCCGGAGAGCGTCGAAGCGGGGGCGGTGTT
CGCCGAGATCGGCCCGCGCATGGCCGAGTTGAGCGGTTCCCGGCTGGCCGCGCAGCAACAGATGGAAGGC
CTCCTGGCGCCGCACCGGCCCAAGGAGCCCGCGTGGTTCCTGGCCACCGTCGGAGTCTCGCCCGACCACC
AGGGCAAGGGTCTGGGCAGCGCCGTCGTGCTCCCCGGAGTGGAGGCGGCCGAGCGCGCCGGGGTGCCCGC
CTTCCTGGAGACCTCCGCGCCCCGCAACCTCCCCTTCTACGAGCGGCTCGGCTTCACCGTCACCGCCGAC
GTCGAGGTGCCCGAAGGACCGCGCACCTGGTGCATGACCCGCAAGCCCGGTGCCTGAACGCGTTAAGTCG
ACAATCAACCTCTGGATTACAAAATTTGTGAAAGATTGACTGGTATTCTTAACTATGTTGCTCCTTTTAC
GCTATGTGGATACGCTGCTTTAATGCCTTTGTATCATGCTATTGCTTCCCGTATGGCTTTCATTTTCTCC
TCCTTGTATAAATCCTGGTTGCTGTCTCTTTATGAGGAGTTGTGGCCCGTTGTCAGGCAACGTGGCGTGG
TGTGCACTGTGTTTGCTGACGCAACCCCCACTGGTTGGGGCATTGCCACCACCTGTCAGCTCCTTTCCGG
GACTTTCGCTTTCCCCCTCCCTATTGCCACGGCGGAACTCATCGCCGCCTGCCTTGCCCGCTGCTGGACA
GGGGCTCGGCTGTTGGGCACTGACAATTCCGTGGTGTTGTCGGGGAAATCATCGTCCTTTCCTTGGCTGC
TCGCCTGTGTTGCCACCTGGATTCTGCGCGGGACGTCCTTCTGCTACGTCCCTTCGGCCCTCAATCCAGC
GGACCTTCCTTCCCGCGGCCTGCTGCCGGCTCTGCGGCCTCTTCCGCGTCTTCGCCTTCGCCCTCAGACG
AGTCGGATCTCCCTTTGGGCCGCCTCCCCGCGTCGACTTTAAGACCAATGACTTACAAGGCAGCTGTAGA
TCTTAGCCACTTTTTAAAAGAAAAGGGGGGACTGGAAGGGCTAATTCACTCCCAACGAAGACAAGATCTG
CTTTTTGCTTGTACTGGGTCTCTCTGGTTAGACCAGATCTGAGCCTGGGAGCTCTCTGGCTAACTAGGGA
ACCCACTGCTTAAGCCTCAATAAAGCTTGCCTTGAGTGCTTCAAGTAGTGTGTGCCCGTCTGTTGTGTGA
CTCTGGTAACTAGAGATCCCTCAGACCCTTTTAGTCAGTGTGGAAAATCTCTAGCAGTACGTATAGTAGT
TCATGTCATCTTATTATTCAGTATTTATAACTTGCAAAGAAATGAATATCAGAGAGTGAGAGGAACTTGT
TTATTGCAGCTTATAATGGTTACAAATAAAGCAATAGCATCACAAATTTCACAAATAAAGCATTTTTTTC
ACTGCATTCTAGTTGTGGTTTGTCCAAACTCATCAATGTATCTTATCATGTCTGGCTCTAGCTATCCCGC
CCCTAACTCCGCCCATCCCGCCCCTAACTCCGCCCAGTTCCGCCCATTCTCCGCCCCATGGCTGACTAAT
TTTTTTTATTTATGCAGAGGCCGAGGCCGCCTCGGCCTCTGAGCTATTCCAGAAGTAGTGAGGAGGCTTT
TTTGGAGGCCTAGGGACGTACCCAATTCGCCCTATAGTGAGTCGTATTACGCGCGCTCACTGGCCGTCGT
TTTACAACGTCGTGACTGGGAAAACCCTGGCGTTACCCAACTTAATCGCCTTGCAGCACATCCCCCTTTC
GCCAGCTGGCGTAATAGCGAAGAGGCCCGCACCGATCGCCCTTCCCAACAGTTGCGCAGCCTGAATGGCG
AATGGG
[124 nt withheld, positions 3367-3490]
C
[91 nt withheld, positions 3492-3582]
A
[49 nt withheld, positions 3584-3632]
CCTTTGACGTTGGAGTCCACGTTCTTT
[37 nt withheld, positions 3660-3696]
ACCCTATCTCGGTCTATTCTTTTGATTTATAAGGGATTTTGCCGATTTCGGCCTATTGGTTAAAAAATGA
GCTGATTTAACAAAAATTTAACGCGAATTTTAACAAAATATTAACGCTTACAATTTAGGTGGCACTTTTC
GGGGAAATGTGCGCGGAACCCCTATTTGTTTATTTTTCTAAATACATTCAAATATGTATCCGCTCATGAG
ACAATAACCCTGATAAATGCTTCAATAATATTGAAAAAGGAAGAGTATGAGTATTCAACATTTCCGTGTC
GCCCTTATTCCCTTTTTTGCGGCATTTTGCCTTCCTGTTTTTGCTCACCCAGAAACGCTGGTGAAAGTAA
AAGATGCTGAAGATCAGTTGGGTGCACGAGTGGGTTACATCGAACTGGATCTCAACAGCGGTAAGATCCT
TGAGAGTTTTCGCCCCGAAGAACGTTTTCCAATGATGAGCACTTTTAAAGTTCTGCTATGTGGCGCGGTA
TTATCCCGTATTGACGCCGGGCAAGAGCAACTCGGTCGCCGCATACACTATTCTCAGAATGACTTGGTTG
AGTACTCACCAGTCACAGAAAAGCATCTTACGGATGGCATGACAGTAAGAGAATTATGCAGTGCTGCCAT
AACCATGAGTGATAACACTGCGGCCAACTTACTTCTGACAACGATCGGAGGACCGAAGGAGCTAACCGCT
TTTTTGCACAACATGGGGGATCATGTAACTCGCCTTGATCGTTGGGAACCGGAGCTGAATGAAGCCATAC
CAAACGACGAGCGTGACACCACGATGCCTGTAGCAATGGCAACAACGTTGCGCAAACTATTAACTGGCGA
ACTACTTACTCTAGCTTCCCGGCAACAATTAATAGACTGGATGGAGGCGGATAAAGTTGCAGGACCACTT
CTGCGCTCGGCCCTTCCGGCTGGCTGGTTTATTGCTGATAAATCTGGAGCCGGTGAGCGTGGGTCTCGCG
GTATCATTGCAGCACTGGGGCCAGATGGTAAGCCCTCCCGTATCGTAGTTATCTACACGACGGGGAGTCA
GGCAACTATGGATGAACGAAATAGACAGATCGCTGAGATAGGTGCCTCACTGATTAAGCATTGGTAACTG
TCAGACCAAGTTTACTCATATATACTTTAGATTGATTTAAAACTTCATTTTTAATTTAAAAGGATCTAGG
TGAAGATCCTTTTTGATAATCTCATGACCAAAATCCCTTAACGTGAGTTTTCGTTCCACTGAGCGTCAGA
CCCCGTAGAAAAGATCAAAGGATCTTCTTGAGATCCTTTTTTTCTGCGCGTAATCTGCTGCTTGCAAACA
AAAAAACCACCGCTACCAGCGGTGGTTTGTTTGCCGGATCAAGAGCTACCAACTCTTTTTCCGAAGGTAA
CTGGCTTCAGCAGAGCGCAGATACCAAATACTGTTCTTCTAGTGTAGCCGTAGTTAGGCCACCACTTCAA
GAACTCTGTAGCACCGCCTACATACCTCGCTCTGCTAATCCTGTTACCAGTGGCTGCTGCCAGTGGCGAT
AAGTCGTGTCTTACCGGGTTGGACTCAAGACGATAGTTACCGGATAAGGCGCAGCGGTCGGGCTGAACGG
GGGGTTCGTGCACACAGCCCAGCTTGGAGCGAACGACCTACACCGAACTGAGATACCTACAGCGTGAGCT
ATGAGAAAGCGCCACGCTTCCCGAAGGGAGAAAGGCGGACAGGTATCCGGTAAGCGGCAGGGTCGGAACA
GGAGAGCGCACGAGGGAGCTTCCAGGGGGAAACGCCTGGTATCTTTATAGTCCTGTCGGGTTTCGCCACC
TCTGACTTGAGCGTCGATTTTTGTGATGCTCGTCAGGGGGGCGGAGCCTATGGAAAAACGCCAGCAACGC
GGCCTTTTTACGGTTCCTGGCCTTTTGCTGGCCTTTTGCTCACATGTTCTTTCCTGCGTTATCCCCTGAT
TCTGTGGATAACCGTATTACCGCCTTTGAGTGAGCTGATACCGCTCGCCGCAGCCGAACGACCGAGCGCA
GCGAGTCAGTGAGCGAGGAAGCGGAAGAGCGCCCAATACGCAAACCGCCTCTCCCCGCGCGTTGGCCGAT
TCATTAATGCAGCTGGCACGACAGGTTTCCCGACTGGAAAGCGGGCAGTGAGCGCAACGCAATTAATGTG
AGTTAGCTCACTCATTAGGCACCCCAGGCTTTACACTTTATGCTTCCGGCTCGTATGTTGTGTGGAATTG
TGAGCGGATAACAATTTCACACAGGAAACAGCTATGACCATGATTACGCCAAGCGCGCAATTAACCCTCA
CTAAAGGGAACAAAAGCTGGAGCTGCAAGCTTAATGTAGTCTTATGCAATACTCTTGTAGTCTTGCAACA
TGGTAACGATGAGTTAGCAACATGCCTTACAAGGAGAGAAAAAGCACCGTGCATGCCGATTGGTGGAAGT
AAGGTGGTACGATCGTGCCTTATTAGGAAGGCAACAGACGGGTCTGACATGGATTGGACGAACCACTGAA
TTGCCGCATTGCAGAGATATTGTATTTAAGTGCCTAGCTCGATACATAAACGGGTCTCTCTGGTTAGACC
AGATCTGAGCCTGGGAGCTCTCTGGCTAACTAGGGAACCCACTGCTTAAGCCTCAATAAAGCTTGCCTTG
AGTGCTTCAAGTAGTGTGTGCCCGTCTGTTGTGTGACTCTGGTAACTAGAGATCCCTCAGACCCTTTTAG
TCAGTGTGGAAAATCTCTAGCAGTGGCGCCCGAACAGGGACTTGAAAGCGAAAGGGAAACCAGAGGAGCT
CTCTCGACGCAGGACTCGGCTTGCTGAAGCGCGCACGGCAAGAGGCGAGGGGCGGCGACTGGTGAGTACG
CCAAAAATTTTGACTAGCGGAGGCTAGAAGGAGAGAGATGGGTGCGAGAGCGTCAGTATTAAGCGGGGGA
GAATTAGATCGCGATGGGAAAAAATTCGGTTAAGGCCAGGGGGAAAGAAAAAATATAAATTAAAACATAT
AGTATGGGCAAGCAGGGAGCTAGAACGATTCGCAGTTAATCCTGGCCTGTTAGAAACATCAGAAGGCTGT
AGACAAATACTGGGACAGCTACAACCATCCCTTCAGACAGGATCAGAAGAACTTAGATCATTATATAATA
CAGTAGCAACCCTCTATTGTGTGCATCAAAGGATAGAGATAAAAGACACCAAGGAAGCTTTAGACAAGAT
AGAGGAAGAGCAAAACAAAAGTAAGACCACCGCACAGCAAGCGGCCGCTGATCTTCAGACCTGGAGGAGG
AGATATGAGGGACAATTGGAGAAGTGAATTATATAAATATAAAGTAGTAAAAATTGAACCATTAGGAGTA
GCACCCACCAAGGCAAAGAGAAGAGTGGTGCAGAGAGAAAAAAGAGCAGTGGGAATAGGAGCTTTGTTCC
TTGGGTTCTTGGGAGCAGCAGGAAGCACTATGGGCGCAGCGTCAATGACGCTGACGGTACAGGCCAGACA
ATTATTGTCTGGTATAGTGCAGCAGCAGAACAATTTGCTGAGGGCTATTGAGGCGCAACAGCATCTGTTG
CAACTCACAGTCTGGGGCATCAAGCAGCTCCAGGCAAGAATCCTGGCTGTGGAAAGATACCTAAAGGATC
AACAGCTCCTGGGGATTTGGGGTTGCTCTGGAAAACTCATTTGCACCACTGCTGTGCCTTGGAATGCTAG
TTGGAGTAATAAATCTCTGGAACAGATTTGGAATCACACGACCTGGATGGAGTGGGACAGAGAAATTAAC
AATTACACAAGCTTAATACACTCCTTAATTGAAGAATCGCAAAACCAGCAAGAAAAGAATGAACAAGAAT
TATTGGAATTAGATAAATGGGCAAGTTTGTGGAATTGGTTTAACATAACAAATTGGCTGTGGTATATAAA
ATTATTCATAATGATAGTAGGAGGCTTGGTAGGTTTAAGAATAGTTTTTGCTGTACTTTCTATAGTGAAT
AGAGTTAGGCAGGGATATTCACCATTATCGTTTCAGACCCACCTCCCAACCCCGAGGGGACCCAGAGAGG
GCCTATTTCCCATGATTCCTTCATATTTGCATATACGATACAAGGCTGTTAGAGAGATAATTAGAATTAA
TTTGACTGTAAACACAAAGATATTAGTACAAAATACGTGACGTAGAAAGTAATAATTTCTTGGGTAGTTT
GCAGTTTTAAAATTATGTTTTAAAATGGACTATCATATGCTTACCGTAACTTGAAAGTATTTCGATTTCT
TGGCTTTATATATCTTGTGGAAAGGACGAAACACCGGACCCCGAGCTTGGGTACGAGTTTTAGAGCTAGA
AATAGCAAGTTAAAATAAGGCTAGTCCGTTATCAACTTGAAAAAGTGGCACCGAGTCGGTGCTTTTTTAA
GCTTGGCGTAACTAGATCTTGAGACAAATGGCAGTATTCATCCACAATTTTAAAAGAAAAGGGGGGATTG
GGGGGTACAGTGCAGGGGAAAGAATAGTAGACATAATAGCAACAGACATACAAACTAAAGAATTACAAAA
ACAAATTACAAAAATTCAAAATTTTCGGGTTTATTACAGGGACAGCAGAGATCCACTTTGGCGCCGGCTC
GAGGGGG
Features (pLannotate 1.2.2; 29 found; start..end, strand, type, name):
     14..80      +  CDS            small t antigen (fragment): SV40 (simian virus 40) small t antigen
    106..317     +  promoter       EF-1α core promoter: core promoter for human elongation factor EF-1α
    318..1256    +  intron         EF-1α intron A: intron upstream of the start codon of human EF-1α
   1278..1877    +  CDS            PuroR (fragment): puromycin N-acetyltransferase; pac from Streptomyces; confers resistance to puromycin
   1893..2481    +  misc_feature   WPRE: woodchuck hepatitis virus posttranscriptional regulatory element
   2532..2551    +  misc_feature   cPPT/CTS (fragment): central polypurine tract and central termination sequence of HIV-1
   2553..2786    +  LTR            3' LTR (ΔU3): self-inactivating 3' long terminal repeat (LTR) from HIV-1
   2864..2985    +  polyA_signal   SV40 poly(A) signal: SV40 polyadenylation signal
   3025..3160    +  rep_origin     SV40 ori: SV40 origin of replication
   3181..3199    -  promoter       T7 promoter: promoter for bacteriophage T7 RNA polymerase
   3207..3362    +  CDS            lacZα (fragment): LacZα fragment of β-galactosidase; lacZ fragment
   3367..3795    +  rep_origin     f1 ori (sequence partly withheld): f1 bacteriophage origin of replication; arrow indicates direction of (+) strand synthesis
   3848..3952    +  promoter       AmpR promoter: bla
   3953..4813    +  CDS            AmpR: β-lactamase; bla; confers resistance to ampicillin, carbenicillin, and related antibiotics
   4984..5572    +  rep_origin     ori: high-copy-number ColE1/pMB1/pBR322/pUC origin of replication
   5755..5847    +  CDS            lacI (fragment): lac repressor; lacI; The lac repressor binds to the lac operator to inhibit transcription in E. coli. This inhibition can be relieved by adding lactose or isopropyl-β-D-thiogalactopyranoside (IPTG).
   5860..5881    +  protein_bind   CAP binding site: CAP binding activates transcription in the presence of cAMP. E. coli catabolite activator protein
   5896..5926    +  promoter       lac promoter: promoter for the E. coli lac operon
   5934..5950    +  protein_bind   lac operator: The lac repressor binds to the lac operator to inhibit transcription in E. coli. This inhibition can be relieved by adding lactose or isopropyl-β-D-thiogalactopyranoside (IPTG). lac repressor encoded by lacI
   5995..6013    +  promoter       T3 promoter: promoter for bacteriophage T3 RNA polymerase
   6041..6267    +  promoter       RSV promoter: Rous sarcoma virus enhancer/promoter
   6268..6448    +  LTR            5' LTR (truncated): truncated 5' long terminal repeat (LTR) from HIV-1
   6495..6620    +  misc_feature   HIV-1 Ψ: packaging signal of human immunodeficiency virus type 1
   6604..6967    +  CDS            HIV-1 gag (fragment): gag protein from human immunodeficiency virus 1; gag
   7113..7346    +  misc_feature   RRE: The Rev response element (RRE) of HIV-1 allows for Rev-dependent mRNA export from the nucleus to the cytoplasm.
   7723..7749    +  CDS            Rev (fragment): human immunodeficiency virus 1 (HIV-1) Rev protein; rev; enhances nuclear export of unspliced and incompletely spliced viral mRNAs
   7753..7993    +  promoter       U6 promoter: RNA polymerase III promoter for human U6 snRNA
   8023..8098    +  misc_RNA       gRNA scaffold: guide RNA scaffold for the Streptococcus pyogenes CRISPR/Cas9 system
   8154..8271    +  misc_feature   cPPT/CTS: central polypurine tract and central termination sequence of HIV-1
