[The description below was written by a language model from this plasmid's Addgene catalogue record and pLannotate feature annotations shown in this document.]
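Description:
ULK1 gRNA (BRDN0001145850) is a third-generation lentiviral guide RNA plasmid built on the lentiGuide-Puro backbone and designed to direct Streptococcus pyogenes Cas9 to the human ULK1 gene (also known as ATG1/hATG1). It is maintained in E. coli as a high-copy plasmid through a ColE1/pUC-type origin with ampicillin selection (AmpR). The backbone also carries an f1 origin, an SV40 origin and poly(A) signal, and remnants of lac and phage-promoter cloning sequences.

The lentiviral transfer cassette begins with an RSV promoter fused to a truncated HIV-1 5' LTR, which makes genomic RNA production independent of Tat. This is followed by the Ψ packaging signal with a partial gag sequence and the Rev response element for Rev-dependent nuclear export. Within the proviral region, a human U6 RNA polymerase III promoter drives the ULK1-targeting spacer joined to the Cas9 gRNA scaffold, and a cPPT/CTS element aids nuclear import of the reverse-transcribed genome. A separate EF-1α core promoter with intron A expresses puromycin N-acetyltransferase, allowing selection of transduced mammalian cells. A WPRE enhances transcript expression, and the ΔU3 self-inactivating 3' LTR closes the cassette.

The plasmid does not encode Cas9, so it must be used alongside a separate Cas9 vector or in cells that already express the nuclease. It corresponds to a guide from a human kinome gRNA collection generated under optimized sgRNA design rules, and is suited to ULK1 knockout in human cells after lentiviral delivery and puromycin selection.
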