Addgene plasmid #75737: ULK1 gRNA (BRDN0001145850)
Purpose: 3rd generation lentiviral gRNA plasmid targeting human ULK1
Depositing lab: John Doench & David Root. Depositing organization: Broad Institute. Publication: Optimized sgRNA design to maximize activity and minimize off-target effects of CRISPR-Cas9. Doench JG, Fusi N, Sullender M, Hegde M, Vaimberg EW, Donovan KF, Smith I, Tothova Z, Wilen C, Orchard R, Virgin HW, Listgarten J, Root DE. Nat Biotechnol. 2016 Jan 18. doi: 10.1038/nbt.3437. PubMed 26780180.
Backbone
  Vector backbone: lentiGuide-Puro
  Backbone manufacturer: Zhang Lab (Addgene plasmid # 52963)
  Vector type: Mammalian Expression, Lentiviral, CRISPR
  Selectable markers: Puromycin
Growth in bacteria
  Bacterial resistance: Ampicillin, 100 μg/mL
  Growth temperature: 37°C
  Growth strain: DH5alpha
  Copy number: High Copy
Gene/Insert
  Gene/Insert name: ULK1 (alt names: ULK1; NM_003565.2)
  gRNA/shRNA sequence: GACCCCGAGCTTGGGTACGA
  Species: H. sapiens (human)
  Entrez Gene: ULK1 (a.k.a. ATG1, ATG1A, UNC51, Unc51.1, hATG1)
  Promoter: hU6
  Cloning method: Unknown
  Sequencing primers: 5′ U6-F; 3′ pS2-R
Terms and licenses: Academic/Nonprofit Terms; Industry Terms: Not Available to Industry
Depositor comments: The gRNA was designed to target the following Genbank reference sequence(s): NM_003565.2. Note that this plasmid does NOT contain Cas9. It should be used in conjunction with lentiCas9-Blast (Addgene #52962) or otherwise with cell lines already expressing Cas9. Browse the full kinome gRNA library at http://www.addgene.org/pooled-library/broadgpp-human-kinome/ or visit http://www.broadinstitute.org/rnai/public/ for detailed protocols and information.
How to cite: ULK1 gRNA (BRDN0001145850) was a gift from John Doench & David Root (Addgene plasmid # 75737 ; http://n2t.net/addgene:75737 ; RRID:Addgene_75737)
