>Addgene plasmid #75737 | ULK1 gRNA (BRDN0001145850) | depositor partial sequence | sequence record 143197 | Target Sequence
GACCCCGAGCTTGGGTACGA
