>Addgene plasmid #75737 | ULK1 gRNA (BRDN0001145850) | addgene partial sequence | sequence record 184467 | hU6-F
CGTGACGTAGAAAGTAATAATTTCTTGGGTAGTTTGCAGTTTTAAAATTATGTTTTAAAATGGACTATCA
TATGCTTACCGTAACTTGAAAGTATTTCGATTTCTTGGCTTTATATATCTTGTGGAAAGGACGAAACACC
GGACCCCGAGCTTGGGTACGAGTTTTAGAGCTAGAAATAGCAAGTTAAAATAAGGCTAGTCCGTTATCAA
CTTGAAAAAGTGGCACCGAGTCGGTGCTTTTTTAAGCTTGGCGTAACTAGATCTTGAGACAAATGGCAGT
ATTCATCCACAATTTTAAAAGAAAAGGGGGGATTGGGGGGTACAGTGCAGGGGAAAGAATAGTAGACATA
ATAGCAACAGACATACAAACTAAAGAATTACAAAAACAAATTACAAAAATTCAAAATTTTCGGGTTTATT
ACAGGGACAGCAGAGATCCACTTTGGCGCCGGCTCGAGGGGGCCCGGGTGCAAAGATGGATAAAGTTTTA
AACAGAGAGGAATCTTTGCAGCTAATGGACCTTCTAGGTCTTGAAAGGAGTGGGAATTGGCTCCGGTGCC
CGTCAGTGGG
